Addgene plasmid #238277: CFP-LacI
Purpose: For overexpression of CFP-LacI
Depositing lab: Denes Hnisz. Publication: Probing condensate microenvironments with a micropeptide killswitch. Zhang Y, Stoppelkamp I, Fernandez-Pernas P, Allram M, Charman M, Magalhaes AP, Piedavent-Salomon M, Sommer G, Sung YC, Meyer K, Grams N, Halko E, Dongre S, Meierhofer D, Malszycki M, Ilik IA, Aktas T, Kraushar ML, Vastenhouw N, Weitzman MD, Grebien F, Niskanen H, Hnisz D. Nature. 2025 Jun 4. doi: 10.1038/s41586-025-09141-5. PubMed 40468084.
Backbone
  Vector backbone: pEYFP-C1
  Vector type: Mammalian Expression
Growth in bacteria
  Bacterial resistance: Kanamycin, 50 μg/mL
  Growth temperature: 37°C
  Growth strain: DH5alpha
  Copy number: High Copy
Gene/Insert
  Gene/Insert name: CFP-LacI
  Species: H. sapiens (human)
  Cloning method: Gibson Cloning
Terms and licenses: Academic/Nonprofit Terms; Industry Terms: Not Available to Industry
How to cite: CFP-LacI was a gift from Denes Hnisz (Addgene plasmid # 238277 ; http://n2t.net/addgene:238277 ; RRID:Addgene_238277)
