[The description below was written by a language model from this plasmid's Addgene catalogue record and pLannotate feature annotations shown in this document.]
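Description:
CFP-LacI is a 5.6 kb mammalian expression plasmid, catalogued as built on the pEYFP-C1 backbone by Gibson cloning, for overexpressing a fusion of enhanced cyan fluorescent protein to the lac repressor. In the annotated sequence, ECFP sits at the N-terminal end and is followed after a short linker by the lacI coding sequence. A short fragment annotated as SV40 large T antigen lies downstream of lacI. This may correspond to a nuclear localization signal, although the record does not say so or confirm that it is in frame. The cassette ends in an SV40 polyadenylation signal. The promoter annotated upstream of ECFP is the SV40 enhancer/early promoter, not the CMV promoter usually found in C1-type vectors. The catalogue lists the insert species as human, but ECFP derives from Aequorea victoria and lacI is the E. coli repressor.

The plasmid replicates in bacteria from a high-copy ColE1/pUC-type origin and also carries an f1 origin. Selection relies on a single NeoR/KanR gene (Tn5 aminoglycoside phosphotransferase) placed behind tandem bacterial (bla) and SV40 early promoters and terminated by an HSV TK polyadenylation signal. This gene gives kanamycin resistance in E. coli and can give G418 resistance in transfected mammalian cells. Small ble and bGH poly(A) fragments are annotated nearby and appear to be remnants rather than functional parts.

Fluorescent LacI fusions are generally used to bind and visualise lac operator arrays integrated in the genome, or to tether fused factors to such arrays. The associated publication concerns probing biomolecular condensate microenvironments, and this construct would fit as a tethering scaffold or control, though the record states only that it is for overexpression of CFP-LacI.
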