Features (pLannotate 1.2.2; 13 found; start..end, strand, type, name):
     19..348     +  promoter       SV40 promoter: SV40 enhancer and early promoter
    373..1089    +  CDS            ECFP: ECFP is a basic (constitutively fluorescent) cyan fluorescent protein published in 1996, derived from Aequorea victoria. It has low acid sensitivity.
   1108..2172    +  CDS            lacI: lac repressor; lacI; The lac repressor binds to the lac operator to inhibit transcription in E. coli. This inhibition can be relieved by adding lactose or isopropyl-β-D-thiogalactopyranoside (IPTG).
   2311..2388    +  CDS            large T antigen (fragment): large T antigen from SV40 (simian virus 40)
   2411..2532    +  polyA_signal   SV40 poly(A) signal: SV40 polyadenylation signal
   2566..2994    -  rep_origin     f1 ori (sequence partly withheld): f1 bacteriophage origin of replication; arrow indicates direction of (+) strand synthesis
   3021..3125    +  promoter       AmpR promoter: bla
   3127..3484    +  promoter       SV40 promoter: SV40 enhancer and early promoter
   3519..4313    +  CDS            NeoR/KanR: aminoglycoside phosphotransferase from Tn5; aph(3')-II (or nptII); confers resistance to neomycin, kanamycin, and G418 (Geneticin®)
   4334..4486    +  CDS            ble (fragment): BLE_KLEPN - Experimental evidence at protein level: Swiss-Prot protein existence level 1. Binding protein with a strong affinity to the bleomycin family of antibiotics. Binds to CL990; an antimitotic-antibiotic compound. From Klebsiella pneumoniae.
   4545..4592    +  polyA_signal   HSV TK poly(A) signal: herpes simplex virus thymidine kinase polyadenylation signal (Cole and Stacy, 1985)
   4683..4699    -  polyA_signal   bGH poly(A) signal (fragment): bovine growth hormone polyadenylation signal
   4921..5509    +  rep_origin     ori: high-copy-number ColE1/pMB1/pBR322/pUC origin of replication
>Addgene plasmid #238277 | CFP-LacI | addgene full sequence | sequence record 476326 | Addgene NGS Result
TAGTTATTACTGTGGAATGTGTGTCAGTTAGGGTGTGGAAAGTCCCCAGGCTCCCCAGCAGGCAGAAGTA
TGCAAAGCATGCATCTCAATTAGTCAGCAACCAGGTGTGGAAAGTCCCCAGGCTCCCCAGCAGGCAGAAG
TATGCAAAGCATGCATCTCAATTAGTCAGCAACCATAGTCCCGCCCCTAACTCCGCCCATCCCGCCCCTA
ACTCCGCCCAGTTCCGCCCATTCTCCGCCCCATGGCTGACTAATTTTTTTTATTTATGCAGAGGCCGAGG
CCGCCTCGGCCTCTGAGCTATTCCAGAAGTAGTGAGGAGGCTTTTTTGGAGGCCTAGGCTTTTGCAAAAA
GCTAGCGCTACCGGTCGCCACCATGGTGAGCAAGGGCGAGGAGCTGTTCACCGGGGTGGTGCCCATCCTG
GTCGAGCTGGACGGCGACGTAAACGGCCACAAGTTCAGCGTGTCCGGCGAGGGCGAGGGCGATGCCACCT
ACGGCAAGCTGACCCTGAAGTTCATCTGCACCACCGGCAAGCTGCCCGTGCCCTGGCCCACCCTCGTGAC
CACCCTGACCTGGGGCGTGCAGTGCTTCAGCCGCTACCCCGACCACATGAAGCAGCACGACTTCTTCAAG
TCCGCCATGCCCGAAGGCTACGTCCAGGAGCGCACCATCTTCTTCAAGGACGACGGCAACTACAAGACCC
GCGCCGAGGTGAAGTTCGAGGGCGACACCCTGGTGAACCGCATCGAGCTGAAGGGCATCGACTTCAAGGA
GGACGGCAACATCCTGGGGCACAAGCTGGAGTACAACTACATCAGCCACAACGTCTATATCACCGCCGAC
AAGCAGAAGAACGGCATCAAGGCCAACTTCAAGATCCGCCACAACATCGAGGACGGCAGCGTGCAGCTCG
CCGACCACTACCAGCAGAACACCCCCATCGGCGACGGCCCCGTGCTGCTGCCCGACAACCACTACCTGAG
CACCCAGTCCGCCCTGAGCAAAGACCCCAACGAGAAGCGCGATCACATGGTCCTGCTGGAGTTCGTGACC
GCCGCCGGGATCACTCTCGGCATGGACGAGCTGTACAAGTCCGGACTCAGATCCATGGTGAAACCAGTAA
CGTTATACGATGTCGCAGAGTATGCCGGTGTCTCTTATCAGACCGTTTCCCGCGTGGTGAACCAGGCCAG
CCACGTTTCTGCGAAAACGCGGGAAAAAGTGGAAGCGGCGATGGCGGAGCTGAATTACATTCCCAACCGC
GTGGCACAACAACTGGCGGGCAAACAGTCGTTGCTGATTGGCGTTGCCACCTCCAGTCTGGCCCTGCACG
CGCCGTCGCAAATTGTCGCGGCGATTAAATCTCGCGCCGATCAACTGGGTGCCAGCGTGGTGGTGTCGAT
GGTAGAACGAAGCGGCGTCGAAGCCTGTAAAGCGGCGGTGCACAATCTTCTCGCGCAACGCGTCAGTGGG
CTGATCATTAACTATCCGCTGGATGACCAGGATGCCATTGCTGTGGAAGCTGCCTGCACTAATGTTCCGG
CGTTATTTCTTGATGTCTCTGACCAGACACCCATCAACAGTATTATTTTCTCCCATGAAGACGGTACGCG
ACTGGGCGTGGAGCATCTGGTCGCATTGGGTCACCAGCAAATCGCGCTGTTAGCGGGCCCATTAAGTTCT
GTCTCGGCGCGTCTGCGTCTGGCTGGCTGGCATAAATATCTCACTCGCAATCAAATTCAGCCGATAGCGG
AACGGGAAGGCGACTGGAGTGCCATGTCCGGTTTTCAACAAACCATGCAAATGCTGAATGAGGGCATCGT
TCCCACTGCGATGCTGGTTGCCAACGATCAGATGGCGCTGGGCGCAATGCGCGCCATTACCGAGTCCGGG
CTGCGCGTTGGTGCGGATATCTCGGTAGTGGGATACGACGATACCGAAGACAGCTCATGTTATATCCCGC
CGTTAACCACCATCAAACAGGATTTTCGCCTGCTGGGGCAAACCAGCGTGGACCGCTTGCTGCAACTCTC
TCAGGGCCAGGCGGTGAAGGGCAATCAGCTGTTGCCCGTCTCACTGGTGAAAAGAAAAACCACCCTGGCG
CCCAATACGCAAACCGCCTCTCCCCGCGCGTTGGCCGATTCATTAATGCAGCTGGCACGACAGGTTTCCC
GAAGCAGCCTGAGGCCTCCTAAGAAGAAGAGGAAGGTTGGTGCACCGGGTTCTGCGGGTTCTGCCGCAGG
TGGATCCGCGATCGCTTAACGTACGTCTAGAGGGCCCGAATTCGAGCGCCGTCGACAAGCTTGCGGCCGC
AATCAGCCATACCACATTTGTAGAGGTTTTACTTGCTTTAAAAAACCTCCCACACCTCCCCCTGAACCTG
AAACATAAAATGAATGCAATTGTTGTTGTTAACTTGTTTATTGCAGCTTATAATGGTTACAAATAAAGCA
ATAGCATCACAAATTTCACAAATAAAGCATTTTTTTCACTGCATTCTAGTTGTGGTTTGTCCAAACTCAT
CAATGTATCTTAAGGCGTAAATTGTAAGCGTTAATATTTTGTTAAAATTCGCGTTAAATTTTTGTTAAAT
CAGCTCATTTTTTAACCAATAGGCCGAAATCGGCAAAATCCCTTATAAATCAAAAGAATAGACCGAGATA
GGGT
[37 nt withheld, positions 2665-2701]
AAAGAACGTGGACTCCAACGTCAAAGG
[49 nt withheld, positions 2729-2777]
T
[91 nt withheld, positions 2779-2869]
G
[124 nt withheld, positions 2871-2994]
CAGGTGGCACTTTTCGGGGAAATGTGCGCGGAACCCCTATTTGTTTATTTTTCTAAATACATTCAAATAT
GTATCCGCTCATGAGACAATAACCCTGATAAATGCTTCAATAATATTGAAAAAGGAAGAGTCCTGAGGCG
GAAAGAACCAGCTGTGGAATGTGTGTCAGTTAGGGTGTGGAAAGTCCCCAGGCTCCCCAGCAGGCAGAAG
TATGCAAAGCATGCATCTCAATTAGTCAGCAACCAGGTGTGGAAAGTCCCCAGGCTCCCCAGCAGGCAGA
AGTATGCAAAGCATGCATCTCAATTAGTCAGCAACCATAGTCCCGCCCCTAACTCCGCCCATCCCGCCCC
TAACTCCGCCCAGTTCCGCCCATTCTCCGCCCCATGGCTGACTAATTTTTTTTATTTATGCAGAGGCCGA
GGCCGCCTCGGCCTCTGAGCTATTCCAGAAGTAGTGAGGAGGCTTTTTTGGAGGCCTAGGCTTTTGCAAA
GATCGATCAAGAGACAGGATGAGGATCGTTTCGCATGATTGAACAAGATGGATTGCACGCAGGTTCTCCG
GCCGCTTGGGTGGAGAGGCTATTCGGCTATGACTGGGCACAACAGACAATCGGCTGCTCTGATGCCGCCG
TGTTCCGGCTGTCAGCGCAGGGGCGCCCGGTTCTTTTTGTCAAGACCGACCTGTCCGGTGCCCTGAATGA
ACTGCAAGACGAGGCAGCGCGGCTATCGTGGCTGGCCACGACGGGCGTTCCTTGCGCAGCTGTGCTCGAC
GTTGTCACTGAAGCGGGAAGGGACTGGCTGCTATTGGGCGAAGTGCCGGGGCAGGATCTCCTGTCATCTC
ACCTTGCTCCTGCCGAGAAAGTATCCATCATGGCTGATGCAATGCGGCGGCTGCATACGCTTGATCCGGC
TACCTGCCCATTCGACCACCAAGCGAAACATCGCATCGAGCGAGCACGTACTCGGATGGAAGCCGGTCTT
GTCGATCAGGATGATCTGGACGAAGAGCATCAGGGGCTCGCGCCAGCCGAACTGTTCGCCAGGCTCAAGG
CGAGCATGCCCGACGGCGAGGATCTCGTCGTGACCCATGGCGATGCCTGCTTGCCGAATATCATGGTGGA
AAATGGCCGCTTTTCTGGATTCATCGACTGTGGCCGGCTGGGTGTGGCGGACCGCTATCAGGACATAGCG
TTGGCTACCCGTGATATTGCTGAAGAGCTTGGCGGCGAATGGGCTGACCGCTTCCTCGTGCTTTACGGTA
TCGCCGCTCCCGATTCGCAGCGCATCGCCTTCTATCGCCTTCTTGACGAGTTCTTCTGAGCGGGACTCTG
GGGTTCGAAATGACCGACCAAGCGACGCCCAACCTGCCATCACGAGATTTCGATTCCACCGCCGCCTTCT
ATGAAAGGTTGGGCTTCGGAATCGTTTTCCGGGACGCCGGCTGGATGATCCTCCAGCGCGGGGATCTCAT
GCTGGAGTTCTTCGCCCACCCTAGGGGGAGGCTAACTGAAACACGGAAGGAGACAATACCGGAAGGAACC
CGCGCTATGACGGCAATAAAAAGACAGAATAAAACGCACGGTGTTGGGTCGTTTGTTCATAAACGCGGGG
TTCGGTCCCAGGGCTGGCACTCTGTCGATACCCCACCGAGACCCCATTGGGGCCAATACGCCCGCGTTTC
TTCCTTTTCCCCACCCCACCCCCCAAGTTCGGGTGAAGGCCCAGGGCTCGCAGCCAACGTCGGGGCGGCA
GGCCCTGCCATAGCCTCAGGTTACTCATATATACTTTAGATTGATTTAAAACTTCATTTTTAATTTAAAA
GGATCTAGGTGAAGATCCTTTTTGATAATCTCATGACCAAAATCCCTTAACGTGAGTTTTCGTTCCACTG
AGCGTCAGACCCCGTAGAAAAGATCAAAGGATCTTCTTGAGATCCTTTTTTTCTGCGCGTAATCTGCTGC
TTGCAAACAAAAAAACCACCGCTACCAGCGGTGGTTTGTTTGCCGGATCAAGAGCTACCAACTCTTTTTC
CGAAGGTAACTGGCTTCAGCAGAGCGCAGATACCAAATACTGTTCTTCTAGTGTAGCCGTAGTTAGGCCA
CCACTTCAAGAACTCTGTAGCACCGCCTACATACCTCGCTCTGCTAATCCTGTTACCAGTGGCTGCTGCC
AGTGGCGATAAGTCGTGTCTTACCGGGTTGGACTCAAGACGATAGTTACCGGATAAGGCGCAGCGGTCGG
GCTGAACGGGGGGTTCGTGCACACAGCCCAGCTTGGAGCGAACGACCTACACCGAACTGAGATACCTACA
GCGTGAGCTATGAGAAAGCGCCACGCTTCCCGAAGGGAGAAAGGCGGACAGGTATCCGGTAAGCGGCAGG
GTCGGAACAGGAGAGCGCACGAGGGAGCTTCCAGGGGGAAACGCCTGGTATCTTTATAGTCCTGTCGGGT
TTCGCCACCTCTGACTTGAGCGTCGATTTTTGTGATGCTCGTCAGGGGGGCGGAGCCTATGGAAAAACGC
CAGCAACGCGGCCTTTTTACGGTTCCTGGCCTTTTGCTGGCCTTTTGCTCACATGTTCTTTCCTGCGTTA
TCCCCTGATTCTGTGGATAACCGTATTACCGCCATGCAT
